>Addgene plasmid #197510 | AAV-pCbh-ABE8e-nSpCas9(D10A/A61R)[N-term] (CA19) | addgene full sequence | sequence record 386692 | Addgene NGS Result
CCACTCCCTCTCTGCGCGCTCGCTCGCTCACTGAGGCCGGGCGACCAAAGGTCGCCCGACGCCCGGGCTT
TGCCCGGGCGGCCTCAGTGAGCGAGCGAGCGCGCAGCCTTAATTAACCTAATTCACTGGCCGTCGTTTTA
CAACGTCGTGACTGGGAAAACCCTGGCGTTACCCAACTTAATCGCCTTGCAGCACATCCCCCTTTCGCCA
GCTGGCGTAATAGCGAAGAGGCCCGCACCGATCGCCCTTCCCAACAGTTGCGCAGCCTGAATGGCGAATG
GG
[124 nt withheld, positions 283-406]
C
[91 nt withheld, positions 408-498]
A
[49 nt withheld, positions 500-548]
CCTTTGACGTTGGAGTCCACGTTCTTT
[37 nt withheld, positions 576-612]
ACCCTATCTCGGTCTATTCTTTTGATTTATAAGGGATTTTGCCGATTTCGGCCTATTGGTTAAAAAATGA
GCTGATTTAACAAAAATTTAACGCGAATTTTAACAAAATATTAACGCTTACAATTTAGGTGGCACTTTTC
GGGGAAATGTGCGCGGAACCCCTATTTGTTTATTTTTCTAAATACATTCAAATATGTATCCGCTCATGAG
ACAATAACCCTGATAAATGCTTCAATAATATTGAAAAAGGAAGAGTATGAGTATTCAACATTTCCGTGTC
GCCCTTATTCCCTTTTTTGCGGCATTTTGCCTTCCTGTTTTTGCTCACCCAGAAACGCTGGTGAAAGTAA
AAGATGCTGAAGATCAGTTGGGTGCACGAGTGGGTTACATCGAACTGGATCTCAACAGCGGTAAGATCCT
TGAGAGTTTTCGCCCCGAAGAACGTTTTCCAATGATGAGCACTTTTAAAGTTCTGCTATGTGGCGCGGTA
TTATCCCGTATTGACGCCGGGCAAGAGCAACTCGGTCGCCGCATACACTATTCTCAGAATGACTTGGTTG
AGTACTCACCAGTCACAGAAAAGCATCTTACGGATGGCATGACAGTAAGAGAATTATGCAGTGCTGCCAT
AACCATGAGTGATAACACTGCGGCCAACTTACTTCTGACAACGATCGGAGGACCGAAGGAGCTAACCGCT
TTTTTGCACAACATGGGGGATCATGTAACTCGCCTTGATCGTTGGGAACCGGAGCTGAATGAAGCCATAC
CAAACGACGAGCGTGACACCACGATGCCTGTAGCAATGGCAACAACGTTGCGCAAACTATTAACTGGCGA
ACTACTTACTCTAGCTTCCCGGCAACAATTAATAGACTGGATGGAGGCGGATAAAGTTGCAGGACCACTT
CTGCGCTCGGCCCTTCCGGCTGGCTGGTTTATTGCTGATAAATCTGGAGCCGGTGAGCGTGGGTCTCGCG
GTATCATTGCAGCACTGGGGCCAGATGGTAAGCCCTCCCGTATCGTAGTTATCTACACGACGGGGAGTCA
GGCAACTATGGATGAACGAAATAGACAGATCGCTGAGATAGGTGCCTCACTGATTAAGCATTGGTAACTG
TCAGACCAAGTTTACTCATATATACTTTAGATTGATTTAAAACTTCATTTTTAATTTAAAAGGATCTAGG
TGAAGATCCTTTTTGATAATCTCATGACCAAAATCCCTTAACGTGAGTTTTCGTTCCACTGAGCGTCAGA
CCCCGTAGAAAAGATCAAAGGATCTTCTTGAGATCCTTTTTTTCTGCGCGTAATCTGCTGCTTGCAAACA
AAAAAACCACCGCTACCAGCGGTGGTTTGTTTGCCGGATCAAGAGCTACCAACTCTTTTTCCGAAGGTAA
CTGGCTTCAGCAGAGCGCAGATACCAAATACTGTTCTTCTAGTGTAGCCGTAGTTAGGCCACCACTTCAA
GAACTCTGTAGCACCGCCTACATACCTCGCTCTGCTAATCCTGTTACCAGTGGCTGCTGCCAGTGGCGAT
AAGTCGTGTCTTACCGGGTTGGACTCAAGACGATAGTTACCGGATAAGGCGCAGCGGTCGGGCTGAACGG
GGGGTTCGTGCACACAGCCCAGCTTGGAGCGAACGACCTACACCGAACTGAGATACCTACAGCGTGAGCT
ATGAGAAAGCGCCACGCTTCCCGAAGGGAGAAAGGCGGACAGGTATCCGGTAAGCGGCAGGGTCGGAACA
GGAGAGCGCACGAGGGAGCTTCCAGGGGGAAACGCCTGGTATCTTTATAGTCCTGTCGGGTTTCGCCACC
TCTGACTTGAGCGTCGATTTTTGTGATGCTCGTCAGGGGGGCGGAGCCTATGGAAAAACGCCAGCAACGC
GGCCTTTTTACGGTTCCTGGCCTTTTGCTGGCCTTTTGCTCACATGTTCTTTCCTGCGTTATCCCCTGAT
TCTGTGGATAACCGTATTACCGCCTTTGAGTGAGCTGATACCGCTCGCCGCAGCCGAACGACCGAGCGCA
GCGAGTCAGTGAGCGAGGAAGCGGAAGAGCGCCCAATACGCAAACCGCCTCTCCCCGCGCGTTGGCCGAT
TCATTAATGCAGCTGGCACGACAGGTTTCCCGACTGGAAAGCGGGCAGTGAGCGCAACGCAATTAATGTG
AGTTAGCTCACTCATTAGGCACCCCAGGCTTTACACTTTATGCTTCCGGCTCGTATGTTGTGTGGAATTG
TGAGCGGATAACAATTTCACACAGGAAACAGCTATGACCATGATTACGCCAGATTTAATTAAGGCTGCGC
GCTCGCTCGCTCACTGAGGCCGCCCGGGCAAAGCCCGGGCGTCGGGCGACCTTTGGTCGCCCGGCCTCAG
TGAGCGAGCGAGCGCGCAGAGAGGGAGTGGCCAACTCCATCACTAGGGGTTCCTGCGGCCTCTAGATCAG
GGTACCCGTTACATAACTTACGGTAAATGGCCCGCCTGGCTGACCGCCCAACGACCCCCGCCCATTGACG
TCAATAGTAACGCCAATAGGGACTTTCCATTGACGTCAATGGGTGGAGTATTTACGGTAAACTGCCCACT
TGGCAGTACATCAAGTGTATCATATGCCAAGTACGCCCCCTATTGACGTCAATGACGGTAAATGGCCCGC
CTGGCATTGTGCCCAGTACATGACCTTATGGGACTTTCCTACTTGGCAGTACATCTACGTATTAGTCATC
GCTATTACCATGGTCGAGGTGAGCCCCACGTTCTGCTTCACTCTCCCCATCTCCCCCCCCTCCCCACCCC
CAATTTTGTATTTATTTATTTTTTAATTATTTTGTGCAGCGATGGGGGCGGGGGGGGGGGGGGGGCGCGC
GCCAGGCGGGGCGGGGCGGGGCGAGGGGCGGGGCGGGGCGAGGCGGAGAGGTGCGGCGGCAGCCAATCAG
AGCGGCGCGCTCCGAAAGTTTCCTTTTATGGCGAGGCGGCGGCGGCGGCGGCCCTATAAAAAGCGAAGCG
CGCGGCGGGCGGGAGTCGCTGCGCGCTGCCTTCGCCCCGTGCCCCGCTCCGCCGCCGCCTCGCGCCGCCC
GCCCCGGCTCTGACTGACCGCGTTACTCCCACAGGTGAGCGGGCGGGACGGCCCTTCTCCTCCGGGCTGT
AATTAGCTGAGCAAGAGGTAAGGGTTTAAGGGATGGTTGGTTGGTGGGGTATTAATGTTTAATTACCTGG
AGCACCTGCCTGAAATCACTTTTTTTCAGGTTGGACCGGTGCCACCATGAAACGGACAGCCGACGGAAGC
GAGTTCGAGTCACCAAAGAAGAAGCGGAAAGTCTCTGAGGTGGAGTTTTCCCACGAGTACTGGATGAGAC
ATGCCCTGACCCTGGCCAAGAGGGCACGCGATGAGAGGGAGGTGCCTGTGGGAGCCGTGCTGGTGCTGAA
CAATAGAGTGATCGGCGAGGGCTGGAACAGAGCCATCGGCCTGCACGACCCAACAGCCCATGCCGAAATT
ATGGCCCTGAGACAGGGCGGCCTGGTCATGCAGAACTACAGACTGATTGACGCCACCCTGTACGTGACAT
TCGAGCCTTGCGTGATGTGCGCCGGCGCCATGATCCACTCTAGGATCGGCCGCGTGGTGTTTGGCGTGAG
GAACAGCAAAAGAGGCGCCGCAGGCTCCCTGATGAACGTGCTGAACTACCCCGGCATGAATCACCGCGTC
GAAATTACCGAGGGAATCCTGGCAGATGAATGTGCCGCCCTGCTGTGCGATTTCTACCGGATGCCTAGAC
AGGTGTTCAATGCTCAGAAGAAGGCCCAGAGCTCCATCAACTCCGGAGGATCTAGCGGAGGCTCCTCTGG
CTCTGAGACACCTGGCACAAGCGAGAGCGCAACACCTGAAAGCAGCGGGGGCAGCAGCGGGGGGTCAGAC
AAGAAGTACAGCATCGGCCTGGCCATCGGCACCAACTCTGTGGGCTGGGCCGTGATCACCGACGAGTACA
AGGTGCCCAGCAAGAAATTCAAGGTGCTGGGCAACACCGACCGGCACAGCATCAAGAAGAACCTGATCGG
AGCCCTGCTGTTCGACAGCGGCGAAACAGCCGAGAGAACCCGGCTGAAGAGAACCGCCAGAAGAAGATAC
ACCAGACGGAAGAACCGGATCTGCTATCTGCAAGAGATCTTCAGCAACGAGATGGCCAAGGTGGACGACA
GCTTCTTCCACAGACTGGAAGAGTCCTTCCTGGTGGAAGAGGATAAGAAGCACGAGCGGCACCCCATCTT
CGGCAACATCGTGGACGAGGTGGCCTACCACGAGAAGTACCCCACCATCTACCACCTGAGAAAGAAACTG
GTGGACAGCACCGACAAGGCCGACCTGCGGCTGATCTATCTGGCCCTGGCCCACATGATCAAGTTCCGGG
GCCACTTCCTGATCGAGGGCGACCTGAACCCCGACAACAGCGACGTGGACAAGCTGTTCATCCAGCTGGT
GCAGACCTACAACCAGCTGTTCGAGGAAAACCCCATCAACGCCAGCGGCGTGGACGCCAAGGCCATCCTG
TCTGCCAGACTGAGCAAGAGCAGACGGCTGGAAAATCTGATCGCCCAGCTGCCCGGCGAGAAGAAGAATG
GCCTGTTCGGAAACCTGATTGCCCTGAGCCTGGGCCTGACCCCCAACTTCAAGAGCAACTTCGACCTGGC
CGAGGATGCCAAACTGCAGCTGAGCAAGGACACCTACGACGACGACCTGGACAACCTGCTGGCCCAGATC
GGCGACCAGTACGCCGACCTGTTTCTGGCCGCCAAGAACCTGTCCGACGCCATCCTGCTGAGCGACATCC
TGAGAGTGAACACCGAGATCACCAAGGCCCCCCTGAGCGCCTCTATGATCAAGAGATACGACGAGCACCA
CCAGGACCTGACCCTGCTGAAAGCTCTCGTGCGGCAGCAGCTGCCTGAGAAGTACAAAGAGATTTTCTTC
GACCAGAGCAAGAACGGCTACGCCGGCTACATTGACGGCGGAGCCAGCCAGGAAGAGTTCTACAAGTTCA
TCAAGCCCATCCTGGAAAAGATGGACGGCACCGAGGAACTGCTCGTGAAGCTGAACAGAGAGGACCTGCT
GCGGAAGCAGCGGACCTTCGACAACGGCAGCATCCCCCACCAGATCCACCTGGGAGAGCTGCACGCCATT
CTGCGGCGGCAGGAAGATTTTTACCCATTCCTGAAGGACAACCGGGAAAAGATCGAGAAGATCCTGACCT
TCCGCATCCCCTACTACGTGGGCCCTCTGGCCAGGGGAAACAGCAGATTCGCCTGGATGACCAGAAAGAG
CGAGGAAACCATCACCCCCTGGAACTTCGAGGAAGTGGTGGACAAGGGCGCTTCCGCCCAGAGCTTCATC
GAGCGGATGACCAACTTCGATAAGAACCTGCCCAACGAGAAGGTGCTGCCCAAGCACAGCCTGCTGTACG
AGTACTTCACCGTGTATAACGAGCTGACCAAAGTGAAATACGTGACCGAGGGAATGAGAAAGCCCGCCTT
CCTGAGCGGCGAGCAGAAAAAGGCCATCGTGGACCTGCTGTTCAAGACCAACCGGAAAGTGACCGTGAAG
CAGCTGAAAGAGGACTACTTCAAGAAAATCGAGTGCCTGTCCTACGAGACAGAGATCCTGACAGTGGAGT
ATGGCCTGCTGCCAATCGGCAAGATCGTGGAGAAGAGGATCGAGTGTACCGTGTACTCTGTGGATAACAA
TGGCAACATCTATACACAGCCCGTGGCACAGTGGCACGATAGGGGAGAGCAGGAGGTGTTCGAGTATTGC
CTGGAGGACGGCAGCCTGATCAGGGCAACCAAGGACCACAAGTTCATGACAGTGGATGGCCAGATGCTGC
CCATCGACGAGATTTTCGAGCGGGAGCTGGACCTGATGAGAGTGGATAACCTGCCTAATAGCGGAGGCAG
TAAAAGAACAGCAGACGGGAGTGAGTTTGAGCCCAAGAAAAAGAGAAAGGTGTAAGATCTGATAATCAAC
CTCTGGATTACAAAATTTGTGAAAGATTGACTGGTATTCTTAACTATGTTGCTCCTTTTACGCTATGTGG
ATACGCTGCTTTAATGCCTTTGTATCATGCTATTGCTTCCCGTATGGCTTTCATTTTCTCCTCCTTGTAT
AAATCCTGGTTAGTTCTTGCCACGGCGGAACTCATCGCCGCCTGCCTTGCCCGCTGCTGGACAGGGGCTC
GGCTGTTGGGCACTGACAATTCCGTGGTGCGACTGTGCCTTCTAGTTGCCAGCCATCTGTTGTTTGCCCC
TCCCCCGTGCCTTCCTTGACCCTGGAAGGTGCCACTCCCACTGTCCTTTCCTAATAAAATGAGGAAATTG
CATCGCATTGTCTGAGTAGGTGTCATTCTATTCTGGGGGGTGGGGTGGGGCAGGACAGCAAGGGGGAGGA
TTGGGAAGACAATAGCAGGCATGCTGGGGATGCGGTGGGCTCTATGGGCGGCCGCAGGAACCCCTAGTGA
TGGAGTTGG
Features (pLannotate 1.2.2; 20 found; start..end, strand, type, name):
    121..278     +  CDS            lacZα (fragment): LacZα fragment of β-galactosidase; lacZ fragment
    283..711     +  rep_origin     f1 ori (sequence partly withheld): f1 bacteriophage origin of replication; arrow indicates direction of (+) strand synthesis
    764..868     +  promoter       AmpR promoter: bla
    869..1729    +  CDS            AmpR: β-lactamase; bla; confers resistance to ampicillin, carbenicillin, and related antibiotics
   1900..2488    +  rep_origin     ori: high-copy-number ColE1/pMB1/pBR322/pUC origin of replication
   2671..2763    +  CDS            lacI (fragment): lac repressor; lacI; The lac repressor binds to the lac operator to inhibit transcription in E. coli. This inhibition can be relieved by adding lactose or isopropyl-β-D-thiogalactopyranoside (IPTG).
   2776..2797    +  protein_bind   CAP binding site: CAP binding activates transcription in the presence of cAMP. E. coli catabolite activator protein
   2812..2842    +  promoter       lac promoter: promoter for the E. coli lac operon
   2850..2866    +  protein_bind   lac operator: The lac repressor binds to the lac operator to inhibit transcription in E. coli. This inhibition can be relieved by adding lactose or isopropyl-β-D-thiogalactopyranoside (IPTG). lac repressor encoded by lacI
   2916..3046    -  repeat_region  AAV2 ITR (fragment): inverted terminal repeat of adeno-associated virus serotype 2 inverted
   3069..3354    +  enhancer       CMV enhancer: human cytomegalovirus immediate early enhancer; contains an 18-bp deletion relative to the standard CMV enhancer
   3356..3633    +  promoter       chicken β-actin promoter: No description available
   3634..3861    +  intron         hybrid intron: hybrid between chicken β-actin (CBA) and minute virus of mice (MMV) introns (Gray et al., 2011)
   3936..4427    +  CDS            tadA: TADA_ECOLI - Also known as yfhC. Experimental evidence at protein level: Swiss-Prot protein existence level 1. Catalyzes the deamination of adenosine to inosine at the wobble position 34 of tRNA(Arg2). Essential for cell viability. From Escherichia coli (strain K12).
   4530..6245    +  CDS            Cas9(N): N-terminal portion of Streptococcus pyogenes Cas9 (Zetsche et al., 2015)
   6246..6545    +  CDS            dnaE-N (fragment): DPO3A_SYNY3 - Experimental evidence at protein level: Swiss-Prot protein existence level 1. DNA polymerase III is a complex, multichain enzyme responsible for most of the replicative synthesis in bacteria. This DNA polymerase also exhibits 3' to 5' exonuclease activity. The alpha chain is the DNA polymerase (By similarity). From Synechocystis sp. (strain PCC 6803 / Kazusa).
   6626..6783    +  misc_feature   WPRE (fragment): woodchuck hepatitis virus posttranscriptional regulatory element
   6789..6871    +  misc_feature   WPRE (fragment): woodchuck hepatitis virus posttranscriptional regulatory element
   6875..7099    +  polyA_signal   bGH poly(A) signal: bovine growth hormone polyadenylation signal
   7108..107     +  repeat_region  AAV2 ITR (fragment) (across the origin): inverted terminal repeat of adeno-associated virus serotype 2 inverted
