[The description below was written by a language model from this plasmid's Addgene catalogue record and pLannotate feature annotations shown in this document.]
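Description:
AAV-pCbh-ABE8e-nSpCas9(D10A/A61R)[N-term] (CA19) is an AAV transfer plasmid carrying the N-terminal half of an intein-split adenine base editor. It derives from the Cbh_v5 AAV-ABE N-terminal backbone. In E. coli it is maintained by a high-copy ColE1/pUC-type origin with ampicillin selection (AmpR). The backbone also holds an f1 origin and remnants of the lac region (lacZα and lacI fragments, lac promoter and operator). Two AAV2 inverted terminal repeats, both annotated as fragments, flank the expression cassette and allow it to be packaged into recombinant AAV particles.

Between the ITRs, the Cbh promoter drives expression in mammalian cells. It is annotated as a CMV enhancer, a chicken β-actin promoter and a hybrid CBA/MVM intron. The open reading frame encodes a bipartite NLS (BPNLS), the evolved TadA8e deaminase (annotated by homology as E. coli tadA), and the N-terminal portion of SpCas9 nickase carrying D10A and A61R. This is followed by the NpuN split-intein half and a second BPNLS. The feature table labels the intein as a dnaE-N fragment by similarity to the Synechocystis protein. A shortened WPRE, detected as two fragments, and a bGH polyadenylation signal complete the cassette.

Because a full-length base editor exceeds AAV packaging capacity, this construct is meant to be co-delivered with a companion vector. The record specifies SpRY C-terminal constructs as partners, and the mutation field refers to the nickase as nSpRY. Trans-splicing between the intein halves would reconstitute the complete ABE8e editor in co-transduced cells. The associated publication concerns optimizing base editors to functionally correct SMN2 as a treatment approach for spinal muscular atrophy. No guide RNA cassette is annotated on this plasmid.
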