Addgene plasmid #197510: AAV-pCbh-ABE8e-nSpCas9(D10A/A61R)[N-term] (CA19)
Purpose: Cbh promoter expression plasmid for N-terminal intein-split AAV construct with N-term of ABE8e-nSpCas9(D10A/A61R) (to be used with SpRY C-term constructs)
Depositing lab: Benjamin Kleinstiver. Depositing organization: Massachusetts General Hospital. Publication: Optimization of base editors for the functional correction of SMN2 as a treatment for spinal muscular atrophy. Alves CRR, Ha LL, Yaworski R, Sutton ER, Lazzarotto CR, Christie KA, Reilly A, Beauvais A, Doll RM, de la Cruz D, Maguire CA, Swoboda KJ, Tsai SQ, Kothary R, Kleinstiver BP. Nat Biomed Eng. 2023 Dec 6. doi: 10.1038/s41551-023-01132-z. PubMed 38057426.
Backbone
  Vector backbone: Cbh_v5 AAV-ABE N-terminal (Addgene Plasmid #137177)
  Vector type: AAV, CRISPR
Growth in bacteria
  Bacterial resistance: Ampicillin, 100 μg/mL
  Growth temperature: 37°C
  Growth strain: NEB Stable
  Copy number: High Copy
Gene/Insert
  Gene/Insert name: AAV-[ITR]-pCBh-BPNLS-TadA8e-nSpCas9(D10A/A61R)[N-term]-NpuN-BPNLS-[ITR] (alt names: CA19; N-term AAV-ABE8e-SpCas9(A61R))
  Species: Synthetic
  Mutation: ABE8e mutations in TadA and nSpRY(D10A/A61R)
  Promoter: Cbh
  Tag / fusion protein: BPNLS (N terminal on insert); NpuN(intein)-BPNLS (C terminal on insert)
  Cloning method: Gibson Cloning
  Sequencing primers: 5′ oBK7321-GGGCTGTAATTAGCTGAGCAAGAGG; 3′ oBK219-GGGAGTGGCACCTTCCAGGGTC
Terms and licenses: Academic/Nonprofit Terms; Industry Terms: Not Available to Industry
Depositor comments: Please visit https://www.biorxiv.org/content/10.1101/2023.01.20.524978v1 for bioRxiv preprint.
How to cite: AAV-pCbh-ABE8e-nSpCas9(D10A/A61R)[N-term] (CA19) was a gift from Benjamin Kleinstiver (Addgene plasmid # 197510 ; http://n2t.net/addgene:197510 ; RRID:Addgene_197510)
